Addgene plasmid #23817: pDONR223-CLK1
Depositing lab: William Hahn & David Root. Depositing organization: Dana-Farber Cancer Institute. Publication: COT drives resistance to RAF inhibition through MAP kinase pathway reactivation. Johannessen CM, Boehm JS, Kim SY, Thomas SR, Wardwell L, Johnson LA, Emery CM, Stransky N, Cogdill AP, Barretina J, Caponigro G, Hieronymus H, Murray RR, Salehi-Ashtiani K, Hill DE, Vidal M, Zhao JJ, Yang X, Alkan O, Kim S, Harris JL, Wilson CJ, Myer VE, Finan PM, Root DE, Roberts TM, Golub T, Flaherty KT, Dummer R, Weber BL, Sellers WR, Schlegel R, Wargo JA, Hahn WC, Garraway LA. Nature. 2010 Dec 16;468(7326):968-72. doi: 10.1038/nature09627 PubMed 21107320.
Backbone
  Vector backbone: pDONR223
  Backbone manufacturer: Invitrogen
  Backbone size w/o insert (bp): 5005
  Vector type: Gateway Donor vector
Growth in bacteria
  Bacterial resistance: Spectinomycin, 50 μg/mL
  Growth temperature: 37°C
  Growth strain: DH5alpha
  Copy number: High Copy
Gene/Insert
  Gene/Insert name: CLK1 (alt name: CDC-like kinase 1)
  Species: H. sapiens (human)
  Insert size (bp): 1455
  Entrez Gene: CLK1 (a.k.a. CLK, CLK/STY, STY)
  Cloning method: Gateway Cloning
  Sequencing primers: 5′ M13pUC-fwd; 3′ M13rev
Terms and licenses: Academic/Nonprofit Terms; Industry Terms: Not Available to Industry
Depositor comments: The ORF has no Stop codon. This design enables easy recombination into a destination vector to add an epitope tag of choice and Stop codon to the ORF. Do NOT use this plasmid directly for transfections. A set of 4 custom lentiviral vectors is available ( pLX301 (http://www.addgene.org/25895/) , pLX302 (http://www.addgene.org/25896/) , pLX303 (http://www.addgene.org/25897/) , pLX304 (http://www.addgene.org/25890/) ) to be used to express these ORFs in mammalian cells. These plasmids are not included in the kit and must be ordered separately.
How to cite: pDONR223-CLK1 was a gift from William Hahn & David Root (Addgene plasmid # 23817 ; http://n2t.net/addgene:23817 ; RRID:Addgene_23817)
