[The description below was written by a language model from this plasmid's Addgene catalogue record.]
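Description:
pDONR223-CLK1 is a Gateway entry clone built on the pDONR223 donor vector backbone (about 5 kb without insert) and carrying the human CLK1 open reading frame, which encodes CDC-like kinase 1 (also known as CLK or STY). The insert is recorded as 1455 bp and was introduced by Gateway recombinational cloning. The plasmid is maintained at high copy in standard E. coli cloning strains under spectinomycin selection. No feature table accompanies the record, so the origin of replication, the exact recombination sites flanking the ORF and other backbone elements are not itemised. As a general matter, an ORF cloned into a pDONR vector is flanked by attL sites that allow LR recombination into attR-bearing destination vectors. M13 forward and reverse primer sites on either side of the insert are used for sequence verification.

The key design feature is that the CLK1 ORF lacks a stop codon. This "open" configuration lets the coding sequence be transferred in frame into a destination vector that supplies a C-terminal epitope tag and a downstream stop codon. The record describes no promoter for expressing the ORF, and the depositors state that the plasmid should not be transfected directly. It serves as a shuttle and archival source for CLK1. The depositors point to a companion series of lentiviral destination vectors (pLX301 to pLX304), obtained separately, for expressing such ORFs in mammalian cells. The clone belongs to a kit of ORF clones, and the associated publication concerns resistance to RAF inhibition through reactivation of the MAP kinase pathway, which is consistent with use in kinase overexpression screens.
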