>Addgene plasmid #23817 | pDONR223-CLK1 | depositor partial sequence | sequence record 11092 | Author sequence
ATGAGACACTCAAAGAGAACTTACTGTCCTGATTGGGATGACAAGGATTGGGATTATGGAAAATGGAGGA
GCAGCAGCAGTCATAAAAGAAGGAAGAGATCACATAGCAGTGCCCAGGAGAACAAGCGCTGCAAATACAA
TCACTCTAAAATGTGTGATAGCCATTATTTGGAAAGCAGGTCTATAAATGAGAAAGATTATCATAGTCGA
CGCTACATTGATGAGTACAGAAATGACTACACTCAAGGATGTGAACCTGGACATCGCCAAAGAGACCATG
AAAGCCGGTATCAGAACCATAGTAGCAAGTCTTCTGGTAGAAGTGGAAGAAGTAGTTATAAAAGCAAACA
CAGGATTCACCACAGTACTTCACATCGTCGTTCACATGGGAAGAGTCACCGAAGGAAAAGAACCAGGAGT
GTAGAGGATGATGAGGAGGGTCACCTGATCTGTCAGAGTGGAGACGTACTAAGTGCAAGATATGAAATTG
TTGATACTTTAGGTGAAGGAGCTTTTGGAAAAGTTGTGGAGTGCATCGATCATAAAGCGGGAGGTAGACA
TGTAGCAGTAAAAATAGTTAAAAATGTGGATAGATACTGTGAAGCTGCTCGCTCAGAAATACAAGTTCTG
GAACATCTGAATACAACAGACCCCAACAGTACTTTCCGCTGTGTCCAGATGTTGGAATGGTTTGAGCATC
ATGGTCACATTTGCATTGTTTTTGAACTATTGGGACTTAGTACTTACGACTTCATTAAAGAAAATGGTTT
TCTACCATTTCGACTGGATCATATCAGAAAGATGGCATATCAGATATGCAAGTCTGTGAATTTTTTGCAC
AGTAATAAGTTGACTCACACAGACTTAAAGCCTGAAAACATCTTATTTGTGCAGTCTGACTACACAGAGG
CGTATAATCCCAAAATAAAACGTGATGAACGCACCTTAATAAATCCAGATATTAAAGTTGTAGACTTTGG
TAGTGCAACATATGATGACGAACATCACAGTACATTGGTATCTACAAGACATTATAGAGCACCTGAAGTT
ATTTTAGCCCTAGGGTGGTCCCAACCATGTGATGTCTGGAGCATAGGATGCATTCTTATTGAATACTATC
TTGGGTTTACCGTATTTCCAACACACGATAGTAAGGAGCATTTAGCAATGATGGAAAGGATTCTTGGACC
TCTACCAAAACATATGATACAGAAAACCAGGAAACGTAAATATTTTCACCACGATCGATTAGACTGGGAT
GAACACAGTTCTGCCGGCAGATATGTTTCAAGACGCTGTAAACCTCTGAAGGAATTTATGCTTTCTCAAG
ATGTTGAACATGAGCGTCTCTTTGACCTCATTCAGAAAATGTTGGAGTATGATCCAGCCAAAAGAATTAC
TCTCAGAGAAGCCTTAAAGCATCCTTTCTTTGACCTTCTGAAGAAAAGTATATAG
