>Addgene plasmid #23817 | pDONR223-CLK1 | addgene partial sequence | sequence record 29639 | 23817 with M13pUC-fwd
GGCCCAATAATGATTTTATTTTGACTGATAGTGACCTGTTCGTTGCAACAAATTGATGAGCAATGCTTTT
TTATAATGCCAACTTTGTACAAAAAAGTTGGCATGAGACACTCAAAGAGAACTTACTGTCCTGATTGGGA
TGACAAGGATTGGGATTATGGAAAATGGAGGAGCAGCAGCAGTCATAAAAGAAGGAAGAGATCACATAGC
AGTGCCCAGGAGAACAAGCGCTGCAAATACAATCACTCTAAAATGTGTGATAGCCATTATTTGGAAAGCA
GGTCTATAAATGAGAAAGATTATCATAGTCGACGCTACATTGATGAGTACAGAAATGACTACACTCAAGG
ATGTGAACCTGGACATCGCCAAAGAGACCATGAAAGCCGGTATCAGAACCATAGTAGCAAGTCTTCTGGT
AGAAGTGGAAGAAGTAGTTATAAAAGCAAACACAGGATTCACCACAGTACTTCACATCGTCGTTCACATG
GGAAGAGTCACCGAAGGAAAAGAACCAGGAGTGTAGAGGATGATGAGGAGGGTCACCTGATCTGTCAGAG
TGGAGACGTACTAAGTGCAAGATATGAAATTGTTGATACTTTAGGTGAAGGAGCTTTTGGAAAAGTTGTG
GAGTGCATCGATCATAAAGCGGGAGGTAGACATGTAGCAGTAAAAATAGTTAAAAATGTGGATAGATACT
GTGAAGCTGCTCGCTCAGAAATACAAGTTCTGGAACATCTGAATACAACAGACC
